Addgene plasmid #158394: pYPQ132-tRNA2.0
Purpose: (Empty Backbone) Golden Gate entry vector to express the 2nd gRNA with tRNA2.0 scaffold (with four MS2 binding sites) without promoter
Depositing lab: Yiping Qi. Depositing organization: University of Maryland, College Park. Publication: CRISPR-Act3.0 for highly efficient multiplexed gene activation in plants. Pan C, Wu X, Markel K, Malzahn AA, Kundagrami N, Sretenovic S, Zhang Y, Cheng Y, Shih PM, Qi Y. Nat Plants. 2021 Jul;7(7):942-953. doi: 10.1038/s41477-021-00953-7. Epub 2021 Jun 24. PubMed 34168320.
Backbone
  Vector backbone: pHD1
  Backbone manufacturer: Cermak et al. 2011
  Vector type: Plant Expression, CRISPR
  Promoter: Without promoter
Growth in bacteria
  Bacterial resistance: Tetracycline, 10 μg/mL
  Growth temperature: 37°C
  Growth strain: DH5alpha
  Copy number: Unknown
Terms and licenses: Academic/Nonprofit Terms; Industry Terms: Not Available to Industry
How to cite: pYPQ132-tRNA2.0 was a gift from Yiping Qi (Addgene plasmid # 158394 ; http://n2t.net/addgene:158394 ; RRID:Addgene_158394)
