[The description below was written by a language model from this plasmid's Addgene catalogue record and pLannotate feature annotations shown in this document.]
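Description:
pYPQ132-tRNA2.0 is a small (about 3.3 kb) Golden Gate entry vector built on the pHD1 backbone and classed as a plant expression/CRISPR plasmid. It is an empty backbone intended to receive the second guide RNA in a multiplexed assembly. In E. coli it replicates from a high-copy ColE1/pUC-type origin and is selected with tetracycline through a TcR efflux gene driven by its native tet promoter. The annotation also picks up short remnants of other elements: fragments of an RSF origin, a kanamycin resistance gene and lacI, a T7 promoter, and the rrnB T1 and T2 terminators. These look like backbone leftovers rather than functional parts of the payload.

The working cassette consists of a tRNA followed by a Streptococcus pyogenes Cas9 guide RNA scaffold interrupted by MS2 stem loops. The catalogue entry describes this "2.0" scaffold as carrying four MS2 coat protein binding sites, whereas the automated feature table annotates only two MS2 stem loops flanked by scaffold fragments, so the remaining sites may simply not have been detected. MS2 hairpins allow a guide RNA to recruit MS2 coat protein fusions, typically transcriptional activators. The cassette deliberately has no promoter of its own. In tRNA-based multiplexing, units like this are joined into a single polycistronic transcript driven by an upstream promoter, and endogenous tRNA processing releases the individual guides. The exact cloning sites for the protospacer and the assembly overhangs are not stated in the record. The associated work concerns highly efficient multiplexed gene activation in plants, which fits use of this vector as one module in assembling multi-guide activation constructs.
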