Features (pLannotate 1.2.2; 15 found; start..end, strand, type, name):
     20..144     -  rep_origin     RSF ori (fragment): Plasmids containing the RSF 1030 origin of replication can be propagated in E. coli cells that contain additional plasmids with compatible origins.
    160..188     +  promoter       tet promoter: E. coli promoter for tetracycline efflux protein gene
    236..1426    +  CDS            TcR: tetracycline efflux protein; tet; confers resistance to tetracycline
   1524..1598    +  CDS            KanR (fragment): aminoglycoside phosphotransferase; aphA-3; confers resistance to kanamycin
   1601..1619    -  promoter       T7 promoter: promoter for bacteriophage T7 RNA polymerase
   1734..1804    +  ncRNA          tRNA: Accession: RF00005 - tRNA
   1856..1874    +  misc_RNA       MS2 stem loop: stem loop that binds the bacteriophage MS2 coat protein
   1885..1921    +  misc_RNA       gRNA scaffold (fragment): guide RNA scaffold for the Streptococcus pyogenes CRISPR/Cas9 system
   1926..1944    +  misc_RNA       MS2 stem loop: stem loop that binds the bacteriophage MS2 coat protein
   1955..1974    +  misc_RNA       gRNA scaffold (fragment): guide RNA scaffold for the Streptococcus pyogenes CRISPR/Cas9 system
   2076..2664    +  rep_origin     ori: high-copy-number ColE1/pMB1/pBR322/pUC origin of replication
   2847..2939    +  CDS            lacI (fragment): lac repressor; lacI; The lac repressor binds to the lac operator to inhibit transcription in E. coli. This inhibition can be relieved by adding lactose or isopropyl-β-D-thiogalactopyranoside (IPTG).
   2994..3021    -  terminator     rrnB T2 terminator: transcription terminator T2 from the E. coli rrnB gene
   3153..3196    +  terminator     rrnB T1 terminator: Escherichia coli rrnB; transcription terminator T1 from the E. coli rrnB gene
   3228..18      -  CDS            lacI (fragment) (across the origin): lac repressor; lacI; The lac repressor binds to the lac operator to inhibit transcription in E. coli. This inhibition can be relieved by adding lactose or isopropyl-β-D-thiogalactopyranoside (IPTG).
>Addgene plasmid #158394 | pYPQ132-tRNA2.0 | addgene full sequence | sequence record 330366 | Addgene NGS Result
GGTTTGCGTATTGGGCGCTCTTCCGCTTCCTCGCTCACTGACTCGCTGCGCTCGGTCGTTCGGCTGCGGC
GAGCGGTATCAGCTCACTCAAAGGCGGTAATACGGTTATCCACAGAATCAGGGGATAACGCAGGAAAGAA
CATGAATTAATTCTCATGTTTGACAGCTTATCATCGATTAGCTTTAATGCGGTAGTTTATCACAGTTAAA
TTGCTAACGCAGTCAGGCACCGTGTATGAAATCTAACAATGCGCTCATCGTCATCCTCGGCACCGTCACC
CTGGATGCTGTAGGCATAGGCTTGGTTATGCCGGTACTGCCGGGCCTCTTGCGGGATATCGTCCATTCCG
ACAGCATCGCCAGTCACTATGGCGTGCTGCTAGCGCTATATGCGTTGATGCAATTTCTATGCGCACCCGT
TCTCGGAGCACTGTCCGACCGCTTTGGCCGCCGCCCAGTCCTGCTCGCTTCGCTACTTGGAGCCACTATC
GACTACGCGATCATGGCGACCACACCCGTCCTGTGGATTCTCTACGCCGGACGCATCGTGGCCGGCATCA
CCGGCGCCACAGGTGCGGTTGCTGGCGCCTATATCGCCGACATCACCGATGGGGAAGATCGGGCTCGCCA
CTTCGGGCTCATGAGCGCTTGTTTCGGCGTGGGTATGGTGGCAGGCCCCGTGGCCGGGGGACTGTTGGGC
GCCATCTCCTTACATGCACCATTCCTTGCGGCGGCGGTGCTCAACGGCCTCAACCTACTACTGGGCTGCT
TCCTAATGCAGGAGTCGCATAAGGGAGAGCGCCGACCCATGCCCTTGAGAGCCTTCAACCCAGTCAGCTC
CTTCCGGTGGGCGCGGGGCATGACTATCGTCGCCGCACTTATGACTGTCTTCTTTATCATGCAACTCGTA
GGACAGGTGCCGGCAGCGCTCTGGGTCATTTTCGGCGAGGACCGCTTTCGCTGGAGCGCGACGATGATCG
GCCTGTCGCTTGCGGTATTCGGAATCTTGCACGCCCTCGCTCAAGCCTTCGTCACTGGTCCCGCCACCAA
ACGTTTCGGCGAGAAGCAGGCCATTATCGCCGGCATGGCGGCCGACGCGCTGGGCTACGTCTTGCTGGCG
TTCGCGACGCGAGGCTGGATGGCCTTCCCCATTATGATTCTTCTCGCTTCCGGCGGCATCGGGATGCCCG
CGTTGCAGGCCATGCTGTCCAGGCAGGTAGATGACGACCATCAGGGACAGCTTCAAGGATCGCTCGCGGC
TCTTACCAGCCTAACTTCGATCATTGGACCGCTGATCGTCACGGCGATTTATGCCGCCTCGGCGAGCACA
TGGAACGGGTTGGCATGGATTGTAGGCGCCGCCCTATACCTTGTCTGCCTCCCCGCGTTGCGTCGCGGTG
CATGGAGCCGGGCCACCTCGACCTGAATGGAAGCCGGCGGCACCTCGCTAACGGATTCACCACTCCAAGA
ATTGGAGCCAATCAATTCTTGCGGAGAACTGTGAATGCGCAAACCAACCCTTGATCGGGGAAGAACAGTA
TGTCGAGCTATTTTTTGACTTACTGGGGATCAAGCCTGATTGGGAGAAAATAAAATATCCCCTATAGTGA
GTCGTATTACATGGTCATAGCTGTTTCCTGGCAGCTCTGGCCCGTGTCTCAAAATCTCTGATGTTACATT
GCACAAGATAAAAATATATCATCATGCCTCCTCTAGAGGTCTCCCATGAACAAAGCACCAGTGGTCTAGT
GGTAGAATAGTACCCTGCCACGGTACAGACCCGGGTTCGATTCCCGGCTGGTGCAAGAGACGAGATCTAG
TCTGAGTCGACCGTCTCTGTTTTAGAGCTAGGCCAACATGAGGATCACCCATGTCTGCAGGGCCTAGCAA
GTTAAAATAAGGCTAGTCCGTTATCAACTTGGCCAACATGAGGATCACCCATGTCTGCAGGGCCAAGTGG
CACCGAGTCGGTGCGGACCGAGACCCTCGAGCCACCCATGACCAAAATCCCTTAACGTGAGTTACGCGTC
GTTCCACTGAGCGTCAGACCCCGTAGAAAAGATCAAAGGATCTTCTTGAGATCCTTTTTTTCTGCGCGTA
ATCTGCTGCTTGCAAACAAAAAAACCACCGCTACCAGCGGTGGTTTGTTTGCCGGATCAAGAGCTACCAA
CTCTTTTTCCGAAGGTAACTGGCTTCAGCAGAGCGCAGATACCAAATACTGTTCTTCTAGTGTAGCCGTA
GTTAGGCCACCACTTCAAGAACTCTGTAGCACCGCCTACATACCTCGCTCTGCTAATCCTGTTACCAGTG
GCTGCTGCCAGTGGCGATAAGTCGTGTCTTACCGGGTTGGACTCAAGACGATAGTTACCGGATAAGGCGC
AGCGGTCGGGCTGAACGGGGGGTTCGTGCACACAGCCCAGCTTGGAGCGAACGACCTACACCGAACTGAG
ATACCTACAGCGTGAGCTATGAGAAAGCGCCACGCTTCCCGAAGGGAGAAAGGCGGACAGGTATCCGGTA
AGCGGCAGGGTCGGAACAGGAGAGCGCACGAGGGAGCTTCCAGGGGGAAACGCCTGGTATCTTTATAGTC
CTGTCGGGTTTCGCCACCTCTGACTTGAGCGTCGATTTTTGTGATGCTCGTCAGGGGGGCGGAGCCTATG
GAAAAACGCCAGCAACGCGGCCTTTTTACGGTTCCTGGCCTTTTGCTGGCCTTTTGCTCACATGTTCTTT
CCTGCGTTATCCCCTGATTCTGTGGATAACCGTATTACCGCCTTTGAGTGAGCTGATACCGCTCGCCGCA
GCCGAACGACCGAGCGCAGCGAGTCAGTGAGCGAGGAAGCGGAAGAGCGCCCAATACGCAAACCGCCTCT
CCCCGCGCGTTGGCCGATTCATTAATGCAGCTGGCACGACAGGTTTCCCGACTGGAAAGCGGGCAGTGAG
CGCAACGCAATTAATACGCGTACCGCTAGCCAGGAAGAGTTTGTAGAAACGCAAAAAGGCCATCCGTCAG
GATGGCCTTCTGCTTAGTTTGATGCCTGGCAGTTTATGGCGGGCGTCCTGCCCGCCACCCTCCGGGCCGT
TGCTTCACAACGTTCAAATCCGCTCCCGGCGGATTTGTCCTACTCAGGAGAGCGTTCACCGACAAACAAC
AGATAAAACGAAAGGCCCAGTCTTCCGACTGAGCCTTTCGTTTTATTTGATGCCTGGCAGTTCCCTACTC
TCGCGTTCTGCATTAATGAATCGGCCAACGCGCGGGGAGAGGC
